Addgene plasmid #108509: vsv-Incenp 1-63-GFP
Purpose: expression of vsv-INCENP 1-63-EGFP
Depositing lab: Susanne Lens. Depositing organization: University Medical Centre Utrecht. Publication: Inter-domain Cooperation in INCENP Promotes Aurora B Relocation from Centromeres to Microtubules. van der Horst A, Vromans MJ, Bouwman K, van der Waal MS, Hadders MA, Lens SM. Cell Rep. 2015 Jul 21;12(3):380-7. doi: 10.1016/j.celrep.2015.06.038. Epub 2015 Jul 9. PubMed 26166576.
Backbone
  Vector backbone: pEGFP-N2
  Backbone size w/o insert (bp): 4700
  Vector type: Mammalian Expression
Growth in bacteria
  Bacterial resistance: Kanamycin, 50 μg/mL
  Growth temperature: 37°C
  Growth strain: DH5alpha
  Copy number: High Copy
Gene/Insert
  Gene/Insert name: CEN-Box of INCENP
  Species: H. sapiens (human)
  Insert size (bp): 189
  Mutation: only CEN box of INCENP
  Entrez Gene: INCENP
  Promoter: CMV
  Tag / fusion protein: VSV (N terminal on insert); EGFP (C terminal on insert)
  Cloning method: Restriction Enzyme; 5′ cloning site BamH1 (destroyed during cloning); 3′ cloning site Xho1 (destroyed during cloning)
Terms and licenses: Academic/Nonprofit Terms; Industry Terms: Not Available to Industry
How to cite: vsv-Incenp 1-63-GFP was a gift from Susanne Lens (Addgene plasmid # 108509 ; http://n2t.net/addgene:108509 ; RRID:Addgene_108509)
