[The description below was written by a language model from this plasmid's Addgene catalogue record and pLannotate feature annotations shown in this document.]
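Description:
vsv-Incenp 1-63-GFP is a mammalian expression plasmid built on the pEGFP-N2 backbone. It produces the first 63 residues of human INCENP, the region known as the CEN box, carrying a VSV epitope tag at the N terminus and fused at the C terminus to EGFP. Transcription is driven by the human cytomegalovirus immediate early enhancer and promoter and terminated by an SV40 polyadenylation signal downstream of EGFP. The 189 bp insert was placed into the multiple cloning site by restriction cloning, and both the BamHI and XhoI junction sites were destroyed in the process. The feature table identifies the INCENP fragment flanked by remnants of the cloning site and followed by EGFP. The VSV tag itself is not annotated, although an unannotated stretch upstream of the INCENP fragment could accommodate it.

The plasmid replicates in E. coli from a high-copy ColE1/pUC-type origin and also carries an f1 origin for single-stranded DNA production. A single Tn5 aminoglycoside phosphotransferase cassette serves both hosts. A bacterial promoter drives it to give kanamycin resistance in bacteria, and the SV40 enhancer/early promoter with an HSV TK polyadenylation signal allows G418 selection of transfected mammalian cells. The short large T antigen, ble and bGH poly(A) matches in the annotation are fragments and are probably backbone remnants rather than functional parts.

INCENP is the scaffold of the chromosomal passenger complex, and its N terminus binds survivin and borealin to tether the complex to the inner centromere. This construct therefore lets the isolated centromere-targeting module be followed by fluorescence or detected through the VSV tag. It comes from a study of how INCENP domains cooperate in relocating Aurora B from centromeres to microtubules.
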