Features (pLannotate 1.2.2; 16 found; start..end, strand, type, name):
     61..364     +  enhancer       CMV enhancer: human cytomegalovirus immediate early enhancer
    365..568     +  promoter       CMV promoter: human cytomegalovirus (CMV) immediate early promoter
    591..613     +  misc_feature   MCS (fragment): multiple cloning site
    669..875     +  CDS            INCENP (fragment): INCE_HUMAN - Experimental evidence at protein level: Swiss-Prot protein existence level 1. Component of the chromosomal passenger complex (CPC), a complex that acts as a key regulator of mitosis. The CPC complex has essential functions at the centromere in ensuring correct chromosome alignment and segregation and is required for chromatin-induced microtubule stabilization and spindle assembly. Acts as a scaffold regulating CPC localization and activity. The C-terminus associates with AURKB or AURKC, the N-terminus associated with BIRC5/survivin and CDCA8/borealin tethers the CPC to the inner c
    863..888     +  misc_feature   MCS (fragment): multiple cloning site
    906..1625    +  CDS            EGFP: the original enhanced GFP (Yang et al., 1996) mammalian codon-optimized
   1642..1725    +  CDS            large T antigen (fragment): large T antigen from SV40 (simian virus 40)
   1748..1869    +  polyA_signal   SV40 poly(A) signal: SV40 polyadenylation signal
   1903..2331    -  rep_origin     f1 ori (sequence partly withheld): f1 bacteriophage origin of replication; arrow indicates direction of (+) strand synthesis
   2358..2462    +  promoter       AmpR promoter: bla
   2464..2821    +  promoter       SV40 promoter: SV40 enhancer and early promoter
   2856..3650    +  CDS            NeoR/KanR: aminoglycoside phosphotransferase from Tn5; aph(3')-II (or nptII); confers resistance to neomycin, kanamycin, and G418 (Geneticin®)
   3671..3823    +  CDS            ble (fragment): BLE_KLEPN - Experimental evidence at protein level: Swiss-Prot protein existence level 1. Binding protein with a strong affinity to the bleomycin family of antibiotics. Binds to CL990; an antimitotic-antibiotic compound. From Klebsiella pneumoniae.
   3882..3929    +  polyA_signal   HSV TK poly(A) signal: herpes simplex virus thymidine kinase polyadenylation signal (Cole and Stacy, 1985)
   4020..4036    -  polyA_signal   bGH poly(A) signal (fragment): bovine growth hormone polyadenylation signal
   4258..4846    +  rep_origin     ori: high-copy-number ColE1/pMB1/pBR322/pUC origin of replication
>Addgene plasmid #108509 | vsv-Incenp 1-63-GFP | addgene full sequence | sequence record 208128 | Addgene NGS Result
TAGTTATTAATAGTAATCAATTACGGGGTCATTAGTTCATAGCCCATATATGGAGTTCCGCGTTACATAA
CTTACGGTAAATGGCCCGCCTGGCTGACCGCCCAACGACCCCCGCCCATTGACGTCAATAATGACGTATG
TTCCCATAGTAACGCCAATAGGGACTTTCCATTGACGTCAATGGGTGGAGTATTTACGGTAAACTGCCCA
CTTGGCAGTACATCAAGTGTATCATATGCCAAGTACGCCCCCTATTGACGTCAATGACGGTAAATGGCCC
GCCTGGCATTATGCCCAGTACATGACCTTATGGGACTTTCCTACTTGGCAGTACATCTACGTATTAGTCA
TCGCTATTACCATGGTGATGCGGTTTTGGCAGTACATCAATGGGCGTGGATAGCGGTTTGACTCACGGGG
ATTTCCAAGTCTCCACCCCATTGACGTCAATGGGAGTTTGTTTTGGCACCAAAATCAACGGGACTTTCCA
AAATGTCGTAACAACTCCGCCCCATTGACGCAAATGGGCGGTAGGCGTGTACGGTGGGAGGTCTATATAA
GCAGAGCTGGTTTAGTGAACCGTCAGATCCGCTAGCGCTACCGGACTCAGATCCGCCACCATGTACACCG
ACATCGAGATGAACCGGTTGGGCAAGGAATTCTGCAGAGGGACGACGGCCCCAGGGCCCATTCACCTGCT
GGAGCTCTGTGACCAGAAGCTCATGGAGTTTCTCTGCAACATGGATAATAAGGACTTGGTGTGGCTTGAG
GAGATCCAAGAGGAGGCCGAGCGCATGTTCACCAGAGAATTCAGCAAAGAGCCAGAGCTGATGCCCAAAA
CACCTTCTCAGAAGGCGGCCGCTCGACGGTACCGCGGGCCCGGGATCCACCGGCCGGTCGCCACCATGGT
GAGCAAGGGCGAGGAGCTGTTCACCGGGGTGGTGCCCATCCTGGTCGAGCTGGACGGCGACGTAAACGGC
CACAAGTTCAGCGTGTCCGGCGAGGGCGAGGGCGATGCCACCTACGGCAAGCTGACCCTGAAGTTCATCT
GCACCACCGGCAAGCTGCCCGTGCCCTGGCCCACCCTCGTGACCACCCTGACCTACGGCGTGCAGTGCTT
CAGCCGCTACCCCGACCACATGAAGCAGCACGACTTCTTCAAGTCCGCCATGCCCGAAGGCTACGTCCAG
GAGCGCACCATCTTCTTCAAGGACGACGGCAACTACAAGACCCGCGCCGAGGTGAAGTTCGAGGGCGACA
CCCTGGTGAACCGCATCGAGCTGAAGGGCATCGACTTCAAGGAGGACGGCAACATCCTGGGGCACAAGCT
GGAGTACAACTACAACAGCCACAACGTCTATATCATGGCCGACAAGCAGAAGAACGGCATCAAGGTGAAC
TTCAAGATCCGCCACAACATCGAGGACGGCAGCGTGCAGCTCGCCGACCACTACCAGCAGAACACCCCCA
TCGGCGACGGCCCCGTGCTGCTGCCCGACAACCACTACCTGAGCACCCAGTCCGCCCTGAGCAAAGACCC
CAACGAGAAGCGCGATCACATGGTCCTGCTGGAGTTCGTGACCGCCGCCGGGATCACTCTCGGCATGGAC
GAGCTGTACAAGTAAAGCGGCCGCGACTCTAGATCATAATCAGCCATACCACATTTGTAGAGGTTTTACT
TGCTTTAAAAAACCTCCCACACCTCCCCCTGAACCTGAAACATAAAATGAATGCAATTGTTGTTGTTAAC
TTGTTTATTGCAGCTTATAATGGTTACAAATAAAGCAATAGCATCACAAATTTCACAAATAAAGCATTTT
TTTCACTGCATTCTAGTTGTGGTTTGTCCAAACTCATCAATGTATCTTAAGGCGTAAATTGTAAGCGTTA
ATATTTTGTTAAAATTCGCGTTAAATTTTTGTTAAATCAGCTCATTTTTTAACCAATAGGCCGAAATCGG
CAAAATCCCTTATAAATCAAAAGAATAGACCGAGATAGGGT
[37 nt withheld, positions 2002-2038]
AAAGAACGTGGACTCCAACGTCAAAGG
[49 nt withheld, positions 2066-2114]
T
[91 nt withheld, positions 2116-2206]
G
[124 nt withheld, positions 2208-2331]
CAGGTGGCACTTTTCGGGGAAATGTGCGCGGAACCCCTATTTGTTTATTTTTCTAAATACATTCAAATAT
GTATCCGCTCATGAGACAATAACCCTGATAAATGCTTCAATAATATTGAAAAAGGAAGAGTCCTGAGGCG
GAAAGAACCAGCTGTGGAATGTGTGTCAGTTAGGGTGTGGAAAGTCCCCAGGCTCCCCAGCAGGCAGAAG
TATGCAAAGCATGCATCTCAATTAGTCAGCAACCAGGTGTGGAAAGTCCCCAGGCTCCCCAGCAGGCAGA
AGTATGCAAAGCATGCATCTCAATTAGTCAGCAACCATAGTCCCGCCCCTAACTCCGCCCATCCCGCCCC
TAACTCCGCCCAGTTCCGCCCATTCTCCGCCCCATGGCTGACTAATTTTTTTTATTTATGCAGAGGCCGA
GGCCGCCTCGGCCTCTGAGCTATTCCAGAAGTAGTGAGGAGGCTTTTTTGGAGGCCTAGGCTTTTGCAAA
GATCGATCAAGAGACAGGATGAGGATCGTTTCGCATGATTGAACAAGATGGATTGCACGCAGGTTCTCCG
GCCGCTTGGGTGGAGAGGCTATTCGGCTATGACTGGGCACAACAGACAATCGGCTGCTCTGATGCCGCCG
TGTTCCGGCTGTCAGCGCAGGGGCGCCCGGTTCTTTTTGTCAAGACCGACCTGTCCGGTGCCCTGAATGA
ACTGCAAGACGAGGCAGCGCGGCTATCGTGGCTGGCCACGACGGGCGTTCCTTGCGCAGCTGTGCTCGAC
GTTGTCACTGAAGCGGGAAGGGACTGGCTGCTATTGGGCGAAGTGCCGGGGCAGGATCTCCTGTCATCTC
ACCTTGCTCCTGCCGAGAAAGTATCCATCATGGCTGATGCAATGCGGCGGCTGCATACGCTTGATCCGGC
TACCTGCCCATTCGACCACCAAGCGAAACATCGCATCGAGCGAGCACGTACTCGGATGGAAGCCGGTCTT
GTCGATCAGGATGATCTGGACGAAGAGCATCAGGGGCTCGCGCCAGCCGAACTGTTCGCCAGGCTCAAGG
CGAGCATGCCCGACGGCGAGGATCTCGTCGTGACCCATGGCGATGCCTGCTTGCCGAATATCATGGTGGA
AAATGGCCGCTTTTCTGGATTCATCGACTGTGGCCGGCTGGGTGTGGCGGACCGCTATCAGGACATAGCG
TTGGCTACCCGTGATATTGCTGAAGAGCTTGGCGGCGAATGGGCTGACCGCTTCCTCGTGCTTTACGGTA
TCGCCGCTCCCGATTCGCAGCGCATCGCCTTCTATCGCCTTCTTGACGAGTTCTTCTGAGCGGGACTCTG
GGGTTCGAAATGACCGACCAAGCGACGCCCAACCTGCCATCACGAGATTTCGATTCCACCGCCGCCTTCT
ATGAAAGGTTGGGCTTCGGAATCGTTTTCCGGGACGCCGGCTGGATGATCCTCCAGCGCGGGGATCTCAT
GCTGGAGTTCTTCGCCCACCCTAGGGGGAGGCTAACTGAAACACGGAAGGAGACAATACCGGAAGGAACC
CGCGCTATGACGGCAATAAAAAGACAGAATAAAACGCACGGTGTTGGGTCGTTTGTTCATAAACGCGGGG
TTCGGTCCCAGGGCTGGCACTCTGTCGATACCCCACCGAGACCCCATTGGGGCCAATACGCCCGCGTTTC
TTCCTTTTCCCCACCCCACCCCCCAAGTTCGGGTGAAGGCCCAGGGCTCGCAGCCAACGTCGGGGCGGCA
GGCCCTGCCATAGCCTCAGGTTACTCATATATACTTTAGATTGATTTAAAACTTCATTTTTAATTTAAAA
GGATCTAGGTGAAGATCCTTTTTGATAATCTCATGACCAAAATCCCTTAACGTGAGTTTTCGTTCCACTG
AGCGTCAGACCCCGTAGAAAAGATCAAAGGATCTTCTTGAGATCCTTTTTTTCTGCGCGTAATCTGCTGC
TTGCAAACAAAAAAACCACCGCTACCAGCGGTGGTTTGTTTGCCGGATCAAGAGCTACCAACTCTTTTTC
CGAAGGTAACTGGCTTCAGCAGAGCGCAGATACCAAATACTGTTCTTCTAGTGTAGCCGTAGTTAGGCCA
CCACTTCAAGAACTCTGTAGCACCGCCTACATACCTCGCTCTGCTAATCCTGTTACCAGTGGCTGCTGCC
AGTGGCGATAAGTCGTGTCTTACCGGGTTGGACTCAAGACGATAGTTACCGGATAAGGCGCAGCGGTCGG
GCTGAACGGGGGGTTCGTGCACACAGCCCAGCTTGGAGCGAACGACCTACACCGAACTGAGATACCTACA
GCGTGAGCTATGAGAAAGCGCCACGCTTCCCGAAGGGAGAAAGGCGGACAGGTATCCGGTAAGCGGCAGG
GTCGGAACAGGAGAGCGCACGAGGGAGCTTCCAGGGGGAAACGCCTGGTATCTTTATAGTCCTGTCGGGT
TTCGCCACCTCTGACTTGAGCGTCGATTTTTGTGATGCTCGTCAGGGGGGCGGAGCCTATGGAAAAACGC
CAGCAACGCGGCCTTTTTACGGTTCCTGGCCTTTTGCTGGCCTTTTGCTCACATGTTCTTTCCTGCGTTA
TCCCCTGATTCTGTGGATAACCGTATTACCGCCATGCAT
